Addgene plasmid #201945: pAG416GAL10-CCHFV_OTU
Purpose: Expresses CCHFV OTU domain of L protein from a GAL10 promoter with a URA3 marker
Depositing lab: Alejandro Chavez. Depositing organization: University of California, San Diego (UCSD). Publication: A multiplex method for rapidly identifying viral protease inhibitors. Hong SJ, Resnick SJ, Iketani S, Cha JW, Albert BA, Fazekas CT, Chang CW, Liu H, Dagan S, Abagyan MR, Fajtova P, Culbertson B, Brace B, Reddem ER, Forouhar F, Glickman JF, Balkovec JM, Stockwell BR, Shapiro L, O'Donoghue AJ, Sabo Y, Freundlich JS, Ho DD, Chavez A. Mol Syst Biol. 2025 Feb;21(2):158-172. doi: 10.1038/s44320-024-00082-1. Epub 2025 Jan 6. PubMed 39762652.
Backbone
  Vector backbone: pAG416GAL10-ccdB-6stop
  Vector type: Yeast Expression
  Selectable markers: URA3
Growth in bacteria
  Bacterial resistance: Ampicillin, 100 μg/mL
  Growth temperature: 37°C
  Growth strain: DH5alpha
  Copy number: Unknown
Gene/Insert
  Gene/Insert name: CCHFV OTU domain of L protein (alt name: Crimean-Congo Hemorrhagic Fever Virus OTU domain of L protein)
  Entrez Gene: RdRp (a.k.a. CCFHV_sLgp1)
  Promoter: GAL10
  Cloning method: Gateway Cloning
  Sequencing primers: 5′ tggggctctttacatttcca
Terms and licenses: Academic/Nonprofit Terms; Industry Terms: Not Available to Industry
Depositor comments: The plasmid expresses a 169 amino acid construct (507 bp), which constitutes the Ovarian Tumor (OTU) motif within the larger L segment (total 12 kb) of CCHFV.
How to cite: pAG416GAL10-CCHFV_OTU was a gift from Alejandro Chavez (Addgene plasmid # 201945 ; http://n2t.net/addgene:201945 ; RRID:Addgene_201945)
