[The description below was written by a language model from this plasmid's Addgene catalogue record and pLannotate feature annotations shown in this document.]
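Description:
pAG416GAL10-CCHFV_OTU is a 6.4 kb yeast expression shuttle plasmid built on the pAG416GAL10-ccdB-6stop Gateway destination backbone. In Saccharomyces cerevisiae it is maintained as a low-copy, centromeric episome through a CEN6/ARS element and is selected by uracil prototrophy through the URA3 marker with its native promoter; URA3 also allows counterselection with 5-fluoroorotic acid. In E. coli it replicates from a high-copy ColE1/pUC-type origin and is selected with ampicillin via the β-lactamase gene. An f1 origin and pBluescript-derived remnants are also annotated: lac promoter/operator, lacZα fragment, and flanking T3 and T7 promoters. These are carried over from the parental vector rather than serving the payload.

The insert is the ovarian tumor (OTU) domain of the Crimean-Congo hemorrhagic fever virus L protein, a 169-residue (507 bp) segment taken from the much larger L segment that encodes the viral RNA-dependent RNA polymerase. The annotation matches it to strain Nigeria/IbAr10200/1970. This domain provides the deubiquitinating and deISGylating protease activity of L, which is thought to modulate ubiquitin- and ISG15-dependent innate immunity. The coding sequence was introduced by Gateway recombination, leaving it flanked by attB1 and attB2 sites. It sits downstream of the divergent GAL1,10 promoter region, used here in the GAL10 orientation, so expression is regulated by Gal4 and inducible with galactose. Transcription ends at the CYC1 terminator. No epitope tag or reporter fusion is recorded; a very short YPet match upstream of attB1 appears to be a fragmentary annotation hit.

The associated publication describes a multiplex method for identifying viral protease inhibitors, consistent with using this plasmid for inducible expression of the viral protease domain in yeast.
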