Features (pLannotate 1.2.2; 24 found; start..end, strand, type, name):
      1..589     +  rep_origin     ori: high-copy-number ColE1/pMB1/pBR322/pUC origin of replication
    772..864     +  CDS            lacI (fragment): lac repressor; lacI; The lac repressor binds to the lac operator to inhibit transcription in E. coli. This inhibition can be relieved by adding lactose or isopropyl-β-D-thiogalactopyranoside (IPTG).
    877..898     +  protein_bind   CAP binding site: CAP binding activates transcription in the presence of cAMP. E. coli catabolite activator protein
    913..943     +  promoter       lac promoter: promoter for the E. coli lac operon
    951..967     +  protein_bind   lac operator: The lac repressor binds to the lac operator to inhibit transcription in E. coli. This inhibition can be relieved by adding lactose or isopropyl-β-D-thiogalactopyranoside (IPTG). lac repressor encoded by lacI
   1012..1030    +  promoter       T3 promoter: promoter for bacteriophage T3 RNA polymerase
   1101..1753    -  promoter       GAL1,10 promoter: GAL1 and GAL10 genes of S. cerevisiae; divergent inducible promoter, regulated by Gal4
   1765..1789    +  CDS            YPet (fragment): yellow fluorescent protein optimized for FRET with CyPet (Nguyen and Daugherty, 2005)
   1827..1851    +  protein_bind   attB1: mutant version of attB; recombination site for the Gateway® BP reaction BP Clonase™
   1857..2363    +  CDS            L (fragment): L_CCHFI - Experimental evidence at protein level: Swiss-Prot protein existence level 1. Displays RNA-directed RNA polymerase, deubiquitinating and deISGylase activities. RNA-dependent RNA polymerase is responsible for replication and transcription of the viral RNA genome. The deubiquitinating activity cleaves both ubiquitinated and ISGylated products and may therefore regulate ubiquitin and ISG15 dependent innate immunity. From Crimean-Congo hemorrhagic fever virus (strain Nigeria/IbAr10200/1970) (CCHFV).
   2368..2392    -  protein_bind   attB2: mutant version of attB; recombination site for the Gateway® BP reaction BP Clonase™
   2396..2443    +  misc_feature   MCS (fragment): pBluescript multiple cloning site
   2444..2691    +  terminator     CYC1 terminator: S. cerevisiae CYC1; transcription terminator for CYC1
   2710..2728    -  promoter       T7 promoter: promoter for bacteriophage T7 RNA polymerase
   2736..2891    +  CDS            lacZα (fragment): LacZα fragment of β-galactosidase; lacZ fragment
   2895..3323    +  rep_origin     f1 ori (sequence partly withheld): f1 bacteriophage origin of replication; arrow indicates direction of (+) strand synthesis
   3351..3402    -  misc_feature   bom (fragment): basis of mobility region from pBR322
   3481..4284    -  CDS            URA3: orotidine-5'-phosphate decarboxylase, required for uracil biosynthesis; S. cerevisiae URA3; yeast auxotrophic marker, counterselectable with 5-fluoroorotic acid (5-FOA)
   4285..4500    -  promoter       URA3 promoter: S. cerevisiae URA3
   4508..4557    -  misc_feature   bom (fragment): basis of mobility region from pBR322
   4659..4694    -  CDS            rop (fragment): Rop protein, which maintains plasmids at low copy number; rop
   4762..5265    -  misc_feature   CEN/ARS: S. cerevisiae CEN6 centromere fused to an autonomously replicating sequence
   5302..5406    +  promoter       AmpR promoter: bla
   5407..6267    +  CDS            AmpR: β-lactamase; bla; confers resistance to ampicillin, carbenicillin, and related antibiotics
>Addgene plasmid #201945 | pAG416GAL10-CCHFV_OTU | addgene full sequence | sequence record 402790 | Addgene NGS Result
TTGAGATCCTTTTTTTCTGCGCGTAATCTGCTGCTTGCAAACAAAAAAACCACCGCTACCAGCGGTGGTT
TGTTTGCCGGATCAAGAGCTACCAACTCTTTTTCCGAAGGTAACTGGCTTCAGCAGAGCGCAGATACCAA
ATACTGTTCTTCTAGTGTAGCCGTAGTTAGGCCACCACTTCAAGAACTCTGTAGCACCGCCTACATACCT
CGCTCTGCTAATCCTGTTACCAGTGGCTGCTGCCAGTGGCGATAAGTCGTGTCTTACCGGGTTGGACTCA
AGACGATAGTTACCGGATAAGGCGCAGCGGTCGGGCTGAACGGGGGGTTCGTGCACACAGCCCAGCTTGG
AGCGAACGACCTACACCGAACTGAGATACCTACAGCGTGAGCTATGAGAAAGCGCCACGCTTCCCGAAGG
GAGAAAGGCGGACAGGTATCCGGTAAGCGGCAGGGTCGGAACAGGAGAGCGCACGAGGGAGCTTCCAGGG
GGAAACGCCTGGTATCTTTATAGTCCTGTCGGGTTTCGCCACCTCTGACTTGAGCGTCGATTTTTGTGAT
GCTCGTCAGGGGGGCGGAGCCTATGGAAAAACGCCAGCAACGCGGCCTTTTTACGGTTCCTGGCCTTTTG
CTGGCCTTTTGCTCACATGTTCTTTCCTGCGTTATCCCCTGATTCTGTGGATAACCGTATTACCGCCTTT
GAGTGAGCTGATACCGCTCGCCGCAGCCGAACGACCGAGCGCAGCGAGTCAGTGAGCGAGGAAGCGGAAG
AGCGCCCAATACGCAAACCGCCTCTCCCCGCGCGTTGGCCGATTCATTAATGCAGCTGGCACGACAGGTT
TCCCGACTGGAAAGCGGGCAGTGAGCGCAACGCAATTAATGTGAGTTAGCTCACTCATTAGGCACCCCAG
GCTTTACACTTTATGCTTCCGGCTCGTATGTTGTGTGGAATTGTGAGCGGATAACAATTTCACACAGGAA
ACAGCTATGACCATGATTACGCCAAGCGCGCAATTAACCCTCACTAAAGGGAACAAAAGCTGGAGCTCTA
TGACCATGATTACGCCAAGCGGGGTGTGTTGTTGGTGGGTTGGGTGTATAGTTTTTTCTCCTTGACGTTA
AAGTATAGAGGTATATTAACAATTTTTTGTTGATACTTTTATGACATTTGAATAAGAAGTAATACAAACT
GAAAATGTTGAAAGTATTAGTTAAAGTGGTTATGCAGCTTTTCCATTTATATATCTGTTAATAGATCAAA
AATCATCGCTTCGCTGATTAATTACCCCAGAAATAAGGCTAAAAAACTAATCGCATTATCATCCTATGGT
TGTTAATTTGATTCGTTAATTTGAAGGTTTGTGGGGCCAGGTTACTGCCAATTTTTCCTCTTCATAACCA
TAAAAGCTAGTATTGTAGAATCTTTATTGTTCGGAGCAGTGCGGCGCGAGGCACATCTGCGTTTCAGGAA
CGCGACCGGTGAAGACGAGGACGCACGGAGGAGAGTCTTCCGTCGGAGGGCTGTCGCCCGCTCGGCGGCT
TCTAATCCGTACTTCAATATAGCAATGAGCAGTTAAGCGTATTACTGAAAGTTCCAAAGAGAAGGTTTTT
TTAGGCTAAGATAATGGGGCTCTTTACATTTCCACAACATATAAGTAAGATTAGATATGGATATGTATAT
GGTGGTAATGCCATGTAATATGATTATTAAACTTCTTTGCGTCCATCCAAAAAAAAAGTAAGAATTTTTG
AAAATTCAATATAAATGTCTAAAGGTGAAGAATTATTCAGAATTCCAGCTGACCACCGACTAGTGGATCC
CCCATCACAAGTTTGTACAAAAAAGCAGGCTACAAAATGGACTTCTTGAGAAGCCTTGACTGGACTCAAG
TGATTGCTGGTCAATATGTGTCCAACCCTAGGTTCAACATTTCTGATTATTTTGAGATTGTGCGGCAGCC
TGGTGATGGGAACTGCTTCTATCACAGCATAGCTGAGTTAACCATGCCTAACAAAACAGATCACTCATAT
CATTACATCAAACGCCTAACCGAGTCGGCAGCACGGAAGTATTACCAAGAGGAGCCTGAAGCCAGACTTG
TTGGCCTGAGCCTGGAAGATTACCTCAAGAGGATGCTGTCTGACAACGAGTGGGGATCAACTCTAGAAGC
ATCTATGTTGGCTAAAGAAATGGGCATTACCATCATCATTTGGACTGTTGCTGCCAGTGATGAAGTGGAA
GCAGGTATAAAGTTCGGAGACGGTGATGTGTTTACAGCTGTGAACCTTTTGCACTCTGGACAAACACACT
TTGATGCGCTCAGAATACTTCCGCAGTTTGAAACAGACACAAGAGAGGCCTTGTAAAACCCAGCTTTCTT
GTACTAAGTGGTGATGGGCTGCAGGAATTCGATATCAAGCTTATCGATACCGTCGACCTCGAGTCATGTA
ATTAGTTATGTCACGCTTACATTCACGCCCTCCCCCCACATCCGCTCTAACCGAAAAGGAAGGAGTTAGA
CAACCTGAAGTCTAGGTCCCTATTTATTTTTTTATAGTTATGTTAGTATTAAGAACGTTATTTATATTTC
AAATTTTTCTTTTTTTTCTGTACAGACGCGTGTACGCATGTAACATTATACTGAAAACCTTGCTTGAGAA
GGTTTTGGGACGCTCGAAGGCTTTAATTTGCGGCCGGTACCCAATTCGCCCTATAGTGAGTCGTATTACG
CGCGCTCACTGGCCGTCGTTTTACAACGTCGTGACTGGGAAAACCCTGGCGTTACCCAACTTAATCGCCT
TGCAGCACATCCCCCTTTCGCCAGCTGGCGTAATAGCGAAGAGGCCCGCACCGATCGCCCTTCCCAACAG
TTGCGCAGCCTGAATGGCGAATGG
[124 nt withheld, positions 2895-3018]
C
[91 nt withheld, positions 3020-3110]
A
[49 nt withheld, positions 3112-3160]
CCTTTGACGTTGGAGTCCACGTTCTTT
[37 nt withheld, positions 3188-3224]
ACCCTATCTCGGTCTATTCTTTTGATTTATAAGGGATTTTGCCGATTTCGGCCTATTGGTTAAAAAATGA
GCTGATTTAACAAAAATTTAACGCGAATTTTAACAAAATATTAACGCTTACAATTTCCTGATGCGGTATT
TTCTCCTTACGCATCTGTGCGGTATTTCACACCGCATAGGGTAATAACTGATATAATTAAATTGAAGCTC
TAATTTGTGAGTTTAGTATACATGCATTTACTTATAATACAGTTTTTTAGTTTTGCTGGCCGCATCTTCT
CAAATATGCTTCCCAGCCTGCTTTTCTGTAACGTTCACCCTCTACCTTAGCATCCCTTCCCTTTGCAAAT
AGTCCTCTTCCAACAATAATAATGTCAGATCCTGTAGAGACCACATCATCCACGGTTCTATACTGTTGAC
CCAATGCGTCTCCCTTGTCATCTAAACCCACACCGGGTGTCATAATCAACCAATCGTAACCTTCATCTCT
TCCACCCATGTCTCTTTGAGCAATAAAGCCGATAACAAAATCTTTGTCGCTCTTCGCAATGTCAACAGTA
CCCTTAGTATATTCTCCAGTAGATAGGGAGCCCTTGCATGACAATTCTGCTAACATCAAAAGGCCTCTAG
GTTCCTTTGTTACTTCTTCTGCCGCCTGCTTCAAACCGCTAACAATACCTGGGCCCACCACACCGTGTGC
ATTCGTAATGTCTGCCCATTCTGCTATTCTGTATACACCCGCAGAGTACTGCAATTTGACTGTATTACCA
ATGTCAGCAAATTTTCTGTCTTCGAAGAGTAAAAAATTGTACTTGGCGGATAATGCCTTTAGCGGCTTAA
CTGTGCCCTCCATGGAAAAATCAGTCAAGATATCCACATGTGTTTTTAGTAAACAAATTTTGGGACCTAA
TGCTTCAACTAACTCCAGTAATTCCTTGGTGGTACGAACATCCAATGAAGCACACAAGTTTGTTTGCTTT
TCGTGCATGATATTAAATAGCTTGGCAGCAACAGGACTAGGATGAGTAGCAGCACGTTCCTTATATGTAG
CTTTCGACATGATTTATCTTCGTTTCCTGCAGGTTTTTGTTCTGTGCAGTTGGGTTAAGAATACTGGGCA
ATTTCATGTTTCTTCAACACTACATATGCGTATATATACCAATCTAAGTCTGTGCTCCTTCCTTCGTTCT
TCCTTCTGTTCGGAGATTACCGAATCAAAAAAATTTCAAGGAAACCGAAATCAAAAAAAAGAATAAAAAA
AAAATGATGAATTGAAAAGGTGGTATGGTGCACTCTCAGTACAATCTGCTCTGATGCCGCATAGTTAAGC
CAGCCCCGACACCCGCCAACACCCGCTGACGCGCCCTGACGGGCTTGTCTGCTCCCGGCATCCGCTTACA
GACAAGCTGTGACCGTCTCCGGGAGCTGCATGTGTCAGAGGTTTTCACCGTCATCACCGAAACGCGCGAG
ACGAAAGGGCCTCGTGATACGCCTATTTTTATAGGTTAATGTCATGATAATAATGGTTTCTTAGACGGAT
CGCTTGCCTGTAACTTACACGCGCCTCGTATCTTTTAATGATGGAATAATTTGGGAATTTACTCTGTGTT
TATTTATTTTTATGTTTTGTATTTGGATTTTAGAAAGTAAATAAAGAAGGTAGAAGAGTTACGGAATGAA
GAAAAAAAAATAAACAAAGGTTTAAAAAATTTCAACAAAAAGCGTACTTTACATATATATTTATTAGACA
AGAAAAGCAGATTAAATAGATATACATTCGATTAACGATAAGTAAAATGTAAAATCACAGGATTTTCGTG
TGTGGTCTTCTACACAGACAAGATGAAACAATTCGGCATTAATACCTGAGAGCAGGAAGAGCAAGATAAA
AGGTAGTATTTGTTGGCGATCCCCCTAGAGTCTTTTACATCTTCGGAAAACAAAAACTATTTTTTCTTTA
ATTTCTTTTTTTACTTTCTATTTTTAATTTATATATTTATATTAAAAAATTTAAATTATAATTATTTTTA
TAGCACGTGATGAAAAGGACCCAGGTGGCACTTTTCGGGGAAATGTGCGCGGAACCCCTATTTGTTTATT
TTTCTAAATACATTCAAATATGTATCCGCTCATGAGACAATAACCCTGATAAATGCTTCAATAATATTGA
AAAAGGAAGAGTATGAGTATTCAACATTTCCGTGTCGCCCTTATTCCCTTTTTTGCGGCATTTTGCCTTC
CTGTTTTTGCTCACCCAGAAACGCTGGTGAAAGTAAAAGATGCTGAAGATCAGTTGGGTGCACGAGTGGG
TTACATCGAACTGGATCTCAACAGCGGTAAGATCCTTGAGAGTTTTCGCCCCGAAGAACGTTTTCCAATG
ATGAGCACTTTTAAAGTTCTGCTATGTGGCGCGGTATTATCCCGTATTGACGCCGGGCAAGAGCAACTCG
GTCGCCGCATACACTATTCTCAGAATGACTTGGTTGAGTACTCACCAGTCACAGAAAAGCATCTTACGGA
TGGCATGACAGTAAGAGAATTATGCAGTGCTGCCATAACCATGAGTGATAACACTGCGGCCAACTTACTT
CTGACAACGATCGGAGGACCGAAGGAGCTAACCGCTTTTTTGCACAACATGGGGGATCATGTAACTCGCC
TTGATCGTTGGGAACCGGAGCTGAATGAAGCCATACCAAACGACGAGCGTGACACCACGATGCCTGTAGC
AATGGCAACAACGTTGCGCAAACTATTAACTGGCGAACTACTTACTCTAGCTTCCCGGCAACAATTAATA
GACTGGATGGAGGCGGATAAAGTTGCAGGACCACTTCTGCGCTCGGCCCTTCCGGCTGGCTGGTTTATTG
CTGATAAATCTGGAGCCGGTGAGCGTGGGTCTCGCGGTATCATTGCAGCACTGGGGCCAGATGGTAAGCC
CTCCCGTATCGTAGTTATCTACACGACGGGGAGTCAGGCAACTATGGATGAACGAAATAGACAGATCGCT
GAGATAGGTGCCTCACTGATTAAGCATTGGTAACTGTCAGACCAAGTTTACTCATATATACTTTAGATTG
ATTTAAAACTTCATTTTTAATTTAAAAGGATCTAGGTGAAGATCCTTTTTGATAATCTCATGACCAAAAT
CCCTTAACGTGAGTTTTCGTTCCACTGAGCGTCAGACCCCGTAGAAAAGATCAAAGGATCTTC
